Addgene plasmid #45198: pBLIC-neo
Purpose: (Empty Backbone) a ligation-independent cloning (LIC) retroviral vector for stable gene transduction in mammalian cells. Neo selection.
Depositing lab: Priyamvada Rai. Depositing organization: University of Miami. Publication: Creation and validation of a ligation-independent cloning (LIC) retroviral vector for stable gene transduction in mammalian cells. Patel A, Munoz A, Halvorsen K, Rai P. BMC Biotechnol. 2012 Jan 16;12:3. doi: 10.1186/1472-6750-12-3. PubMed 22248071.
Backbone
  Vector backbone: pBABE
  Backbone size (bp): 5320
  Modifications to backbone: Ligation-independent cloning (LIC) adaptor added to pBABE cloning site: GCACACCATCTCACGTGGAATGTGAG CGTGTGGTAGAGTGCACCTTACACTC
  Vector type: Mammalian Expression, Retroviral
  Selectable markers: Neomycin (select with G418)
Growth in bacteria
  Bacterial resistance: Ampicillin, 100 μg/mL
  Growth temperature: 37°C
  Growth strain: DH5alpha
  Copy number: Unknown
Gene/Insert
  Cloning method: Ligation Independent Cloning
  Sequencing primers: 5′ pBABE 5'; 3′ pBABE 3'
Terms and licenses: Academic/Nonprofit Terms; Industry Terms: Not Available to Industry
How to cite: pBLIC-neo was a gift from Priyamvada Rai (Addgene plasmid # 45198 ; http://n2t.net/addgene:45198 ; RRID:Addgene_45198)
