[The description below was written by a language model from this plasmid's Addgene catalogue record.]
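Description:
pBLIC-neo is an empty retroviral expression backbone derived from pBABE, recorded at about 5.3 kb, and adapted for ligation-independent cloning (LIC). It is classed as a mammalian expression and retroviral vector. It is propagated in standard E. coli cloning strains under ampicillin selection; the copy number is listed as unknown, and the record does not describe the bacterial origin of replication.

The defining modification is a short LIC adaptor inserted at the pBABE cloning site. In LIC, the linearised vector and a PCR product carrying matching tails are treated to expose complementary single-stranded overhangs. These anneal stably enough to be transformed without a ligase step, which makes insertion of coding sequences less dependent on compatible restriction sites. No insert is present, so the user supplies the gene of interest, and inserts can be checked with the standard pBABE flanking sequencing primers.

As a pBABE-family vector, it would be expected to rely on retroviral long terminal repeats and a packaging signal, so that the transcript is packaged into viral particles in a packaging cell line and integrated into target cell genomes. However, no feature table is provided, and the record does not state the promoters driving either the insert or the selection marker. Transduced mammalian cells are selected through a neomycin resistance marker using G418. The stated purpose is stable gene transduction in mammalian cells, with this version being the neomycin-selectable form of the LIC retroviral backbone.
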