>Addgene plasmid #45198 | pBLIC-neo | depositor partial sequence | sequence record 103179 | 3' primer
GGGCGGAACTGGGCGGAGTTAGGGGCGGGATGGGCGGAGTTAGGGGCCCGGACTATGGTTGCTGACTAAT
TGAGATGCATGCTTTGCATACTTCTGCCTGCTGGGGAGCCTGGGGACTTTCCACACCTGGTTGCTGACTA
ATTGAGATGCATGCTTTGCATACTTCTGCCTGCTGGGGAGCCTGGGGACTTTCCACACCCTAACTGACAC
ACATTCCACAGGGTCGAGCTCACATTCCACGTGAGATGGTGTGCGGATCCGGCCGGCGCCTAGAGAAGGA
GTGAGGGCTGGATAAAGGGAGGATCGAGGCGGGGTCGAACGAGGAGGTTCAAGGGGGAGAGACGGGGCGG
ATGGAGGAAGAGGAGGCGGAGGCTTAGGGTGTACAAAGGGCTTGACCCAGGGAGGGGGGTCAAAAGCCAA
GGCTTCCCAGGTCACGATGTAGGGGACCTGGTCTGGGTGTCCATGCGGGCCAGGTGAAAAGACCTTGATC
TTAACCTGGGTGATGAGGTCTCGGTTAAAGGTGCCGTCTCGCGGCCATCCGACGTTAAAGGTTGGCCATT
CTGCAGAGCAGAAGGTAACCCAACGTCTCTTCTTGACATCTACCGACTGGTTGTGAGCGATCCGCTCGAC
ATCTTTCCAGTGACCTAAGGTCAAACTTAAGGGAGTGGTAACAGTCTGGCCCTAATTTTCAGACAAATAC
AGAAACACAGTCAGACAGAGACAACACAGAACGATGCTGCAGCGCTGCAGCAGACAAGACGCGCGGCTTC
GG
