>Addgene plasmid #45198 | pBLIC-neo | addgene partial sequence | sequence record 104274 | pBABE5 5'-CTTTATCCAGCCCTCAC-3'
TGCGCCATCAGATCCTTGGCGGCAAGAAAGCCATCCAGTTTACTTTGCAGGGCTTCCCAACCTTACCAGA
GGGCGCCCCAGCTGGCAATTCCGGTTCGCTTGCTGTCCATAAAACCGCCCAGTCTAGCTATCGCCATGTA
AGCCCACTGCAAGCTACCTGCTTTCTCTTTGCGCTTGCGTTTTCCCTTGTCCAGATAGCCCAGTAGCTGA
CATTCATCCGGGGTCAGCACCGTTTCTGCGGACTGGCTTTCTACGTGTTCCGCTTCCTTTAGCAGCCCTT
GCGCCCTGAGTGCTTGCGGCAGCGTGAAGCTTTTTGCAAAAGCCTAGGCCTCCAAAAAAGCCTCCTCACT
ACTTCTGGAATAGCTCAGAGGCCGAGGCGGCCTCGGCCTCTGCATAAATAAAAAAAATTAGTCAGCCATG
GGGCGGAGAATGGGCGGAACTGGGCGGAGTTAGGGGCGGGATGGGCGGAGTTAGGGGCGGGACTATGGTT
GCTGACTAATTGAGATGCATGCTTTGCATACTTCTGCCTGCTGGGGAGCCTGGGGACTTTCCACACCTGG
TTGCTGACTAATTGAGATGCATGCTTTGCATACTTCTGCCTGCTGGGGAGCCTGGGGACTTTCCACACCC
TAACTGACACACATTCCACAGGGTCGAGCTCACATTCCACGTGAGAT
