>Addgene plasmid #45198 | pBLIC-neo | addgene partial sequence | sequence record 104276 | pBABE3 5'-ACCCTAACTGACACACATTCC-3'
AGGGACTTTGGGGGCCGTTTTTGTGGCCCGACCTGAGGAAGGGAGTCGATGTGGAATCCGACCCCGTCAG
GATATGTGGTTCTGGTAGGAGACGAGAACCTAAAACAGTTCCCGCCTCCGTCTGAATTTTTGCTTTCGGT
TTGGAACCGAAGCCGCGCGTCTTGTCTGCTGCAGCGCTGCAGCATCGTTCTGTGTTGTCTCTGTCTGACT
GTGTTTCTGTATTTGTCTGAAAATTAGGGCCAGACTGTTACCACTCCCTTAAGTTTGACCTTAGGTCACT
GGAAAGATGTCGAGCGGATCGCTCACAACCAGTCGGTAGATGTCAAGAAGAGACGTTGGGTTACCTTCTG
CTCTGCAGAATGGCCAACCTTTAACGTCGGATGGCCGCGAGACGGCACCTTTAACCGAGACCTCATCACC
CAGGTTAAGATCAAGGTCTTTTCACCTGGCCCGCATGGACACCCAGACCAGGTCCCCTACATCGTGACCT
GGGAAGCCTTGGCTTTTGACCCCCCTCCCTGGGTCAAGCCCTTTGTACACCCTAAGCCTCCGCCTCCTCT
TCCTCCATCCGCCCCGTCTCTCCCCCTTGAACCTCCTCGTTCGACCCCGCCTCGATCCTCCCTTTATCCA
GCCCTCACTCCTTCTCTAGGCGCCGGCCGGATCCGCACACCATCTCAC
